Addgene plasmid #31623: pGEX-4T1-Claspin-N
Depositing lab: Aziz Sancar. Depositing organization: University of North Carolina at Chapel Hill. Publication: Reconstitution of human claspin-mediated phosphorylation of Chk1 by the ATR (ataxia telangiectasia-mutated and rad3-related) checkpoint kinase. Lindsey-Boltz LA, Sercin O, Choi JH, Sancar A. J Biol Chem. 2009 Nov 27. 284(48):33107-14. 10.1074/jbc.M109.064485 PubMed 19828454.
Backbone
  Vector backbone: pGEX-4T1
  Backbone manufacturer: Amersham
  Backbone size w/o insert (bp): 4969
  Vector type: Bacterial Expression
Growth in bacteria
  Bacterial resistance: Ampicillin, 100 μg/mL
  Growth temperature: 37°C
  Growth strain: DH5alpha
  Copy number: Unknown
Gene/Insert
  Gene/Insert name: Claspin
  Species: H. sapiens (human)
  Insert size (bp): 2100
  Mutation: aa 1-679 of N-term
  Entrez Gene: CLSPN
  Tag / fusion protein: GST (N terminal on backbone); His (N terminal on insert)
  Cloning method: Restriction Enzyme; 5′ cloning site BamHI (not destroyed); 3′ cloning site EcoRI (not destroyed)
  Sequencing primers: 5′ pGEX-5; 3′ pGEX-3
Terms and licenses: Academic/Nonprofit Terms; Industry Terms: Not Available to Industry
How to cite: pGEX-4T1-Claspin-N was a gift from Aziz Sancar (Addgene plasmid # 31623 ; http://n2t.net/addgene:31623 ; RRID:Addgene_31623)
