[The description below was written by a language model from this plasmid's Addgene catalogue record.]
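Description:
pGEX-4T1-Claspin-N is a bacterial expression plasmid built on the pGEX-4T1 backbone (about 5 kb without insert) for producing an N-terminal fragment of human Claspin (CLSPN) as a glutathione S-transferase fusion protein in E. coli. It is selected with ampicillin. The record does not list a feature table, promoter or origin of replication, and the copy number is recorded as unknown. Vectors of the pGEX series generally drive the GST fusion from an IPTG-inducible tac promoter under control of a plasmid-borne lacI repressor, and the 4T variants place a thrombin cleavage site between GST and the cloning site, but none of these elements is confirmed in the information given here.

The insert is roughly 2.1 kb, encodes amino acids 1–679 of Claspin, and was cloned between the BamHI and EcoRI sites, both of which remain intact. The expressed protein carries GST at its N terminus, supplied by the backbone, followed by a His tag at the N-terminal end of the insert. This arrangement allows purification on glutathione resin, on metal-affinity resin, or on both in sequence. Claspin is a mediator protein in the DNA damage and replication checkpoint, and it promotes phosphorylation of Chk1 by the ATR kinase. The associated publication describes biochemical reconstitution of that Claspin-mediated reaction. The construct is therefore best suited to producing recombinant protein for in vitro work, such as kinase assays, pull-down or binding experiments, and domain mapping to determine which functions reside in the N-terminal part of Claspin.
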