>Addgene plasmid #31623 | pGEX-4T1-Claspin-N | addgene partial sequence | sequence record 36282 | pGEX-5 5'-GGGCTGGCAAGCCACGTTTGGTG-3'
CAATCGGACTGGTTCCGCGTGGATCCACCATGCATCACCATCACCATCACACAGGCGAGGTGGGTTCTGA
GGTTCACCTAGAAATCAATGACCCAAACGTCATTTCACAAGAGGAAGCAGATAGTCCTTCAGATAGTGGA
CAGGGCAGCTATGAAACAATTGGACCCTTGAGTGAAGGAGATTCAGATGAAGAGATATTTGTAAGTAAGA
AGTTGAAAAACAGGAAGGTTCTACAAGACAGTGATTCCGAAACAGAGGACACAAATGCCTCTCCAGAGAA
AACTACCTATGACAGTGCCGAGGAGGAAAATAAAGAGAATTTATATGCTGGGAAAAATACAAAAATCAAA
AGGATTTACAAAACTGTGGCAGACAGTGATGAAAGTTACATGGAAAAGTCTTTGTATCAGGAAAATCTTG
AAGCGCAAGTGAAACCTTGCTTAGAGCTGAGTCTTCAGTCTGGAAACTCTACAGACTTTACCACTGACAG
AAAGAGTTCCAAAAAGCACATACATGATAAAGAAGGAACTGCAGGAAAAGCAAAAGTAAAATCAAAAAGA
AGACTTGAGAAAGAGGAGAGAAAAATGGAAAAAATTAGACAGCTAAAAAAGAAGGAAACAAAAAACCAGG
AAGATGATGTAGAACAGCCATTTAATGACAGTGGCTGTCTTCTTGTGGATAAAGACCTTTTTGAAACTGG
GTTGGAGGATGAAAATAACTCTCCATTGGAAGATGAAGAGTCATTAGAATCAATAAGAGCAGCTGTAAAA
AACAAAGTAAAAAAGCACAAGAAAAAAAGAACCATCTTTGGAGAGTGGGGTCCATTCATTTGAGGGGAGG
AAGTGAGTTATCNAAAGNAACCACGAGGGAAGGGAAAGAAAGGCCAGCCAGATTAAGTAAAGAAGCATTA
AAACCACCTGCATAGTGAGANCACNCTATCNNTTTTCGAGAGTCNTGCCCCGTGAACCTTCCATTNCATA
TGCCNGGAGA
